>Addgene plasmid #114283 | pCLXEBR-pTF-hM3Dq | addgene full sequence | sequence record 218871 | Addgene NGS Result
ACAAGTTTGTACAAAAAAGCAGGCTGGCGCCGGAACCAATTCAGTCGACTGGATCCACCATGTACCCATA
CGATGTTCCAGATTACGCTATGACCTTGCACAATAACAGTACAACCTCGCCTTTGTTTCCAAACATCAGC
TCCTCCTGGATACACAGCCCCTCCGATGCAGGGCTGCCCCCGGGAACCGTCACTCATTTCGGCAGCTACA
ATGTTTCTCGAGCAGCTGGCAATTTCTCCTCTCCAGACGGTACCACCGATGACCCTCTGGGAGGTCATAC
CGTCTGGCAAGTGGTCTTCATCGCTTTCTTAACGGGCATCCTGGCCTTGGTGACCATCATCGGCAACATC
CTGGTAATTGTGTCATTTAAGGTCAACAAGCAGCTGAAGACGGTCAACAACTACTTCCTCTTAAGCCTGG
CCTGTGCCGATCTGATTATCGGGGTCATTTCAATGAATCTGTTTACGACCTACATCATCATGAATCGATG
GGCCTTAGGGAACTTGGCCTGTGACCTCTGGCTTGCCATTGACTGCGTAGCCAGCAATGCCTCTGTTATG
AATCTTCTGGTCATCAGCTTTGACAGATACTTTTCCATCACGAGGCCGCTCACGTACCGAGCCAAACGAA
CAACAAAGAGAGCCGGTGTGATGATCGGTCTGGCTTGGGTCATCTCCTTTGTCCTTTGGGCTCCTGCCAT
CTTGTTCTGGCAATACTTTGTTGGAAAGAGAACTGTGCCTCCGGGAGAGTGCTTCATTCAGTTCCTCAGT
GAGCCCACCATTACTTTTGGCACAGCCATCGCTGGTTTTTATATGCCTGTCACCATTATGACTATTTTAT
ACTGGAGGATCTATAAGGAAACTGAAAAGCGTACCAAAGAGCTTGCTGGCCTGCAAGCCTCTGGGACAGA
GGCAGAGACAGAAAACTTTGTCCACCCCACGGGCAGTTCTCGAAGCTGCAGCAGTTACGAACTTCAACAG
CAAAGCATGAAACGCTCCAACAGGAGGAAGTATGGCCGCTGCCACTTCTGGTTCACAACCAAGAGCTGGA
AACCCAGCTCCGAGCAGATGGACCAAGACCACAGCAGCAGTGACAGTTGGAACAACAATGATGCTGCTGC
CTCCCTGGAGAACTCCGCCTCCTCCGACGAGGAGGACATTGGCTCCGAGACGAGAGCCATCTACTCCATC
GTGCTCAAGCTTCCGGGTCACAGCACCATCCTCAACTCCACCAAGTTACCCTCATCGGACAACCTGCAGG
TGCCTGAGGAGGAGCTGGGGATGGTGGACTTGGAGAGGAAAGCCGACAAGCTGCAGGCCCAGAAGAGCGT
GGACGATGGAGGCAGTTTTCCAAAAAGCTTCTCCAAGCTTCCCATCCAGCTAGAGTCAGCCGTGGACACA
GCTAAGACTTCTGACGTCAACTCCTCAGTGGGTAAGAGCACGGCCACTCTACCTCTGTCCTTCAAGGAAG
CCACTCTGGCCAAGAGGTTTGCTCTGAAGACCAGAAGTCAGATCACTAAGCGGAAAAGGATGTCCCTGGT
CAAGGAGAAGAAAGCGGCCCAGACCCTCAGTGCGATCTTGCTTGCCTTCATCATCACTTGGACCCCATAC
AACATCATGGTTCTGGTGAACACCTTTTGTGACAGCTGCATACCCAAAACCTTTTGGAATCTGGGCTACT
GGCTGTGCTACATCAACAGCACCGTGAACCCCGTGTGCTATGCTCTGTGCAACAAAACATTCAGAACCAC
TTTCAAGATGCTGCTGCTGTGCCAGTGTGACAAAAAAAAGAGGCGCAAGCAGCAGTACCAGCAGAGACAG
TCGGTCATTTTTCACAAGCGCGCACCCGAGCAGGCCTTGTAGGCGGCCGCACTCGAGATATCTAGACCCA
GCTTTCTTGTACAAAGTGGTGATTCGACCTGCAGGCATGCAAGCTCGGGCCCCCCCTCGAGGTCGACGGT
ATCGATAAGCTTGATAACTTTTAAAAGAAAAGGGGGGATTGGGGGGTACAGTGCAGGGGAAAGAATAGTA
GACATAATAGCAACAGACATACAAACTAAAGAATTACAAAAACAAATTACAAAAATTCAAAATTTTATCG
ATCACGAGACTAGCCTCGAGAAGCTTGATCGATGGCTCCGGTGCCCGTCAGTGGGCAGAGCGCACATCGC
CCACAGTCCCCGAGAAGTTGGGGGGAGGGGTCGGCAATTGAACCGGTGCCTAGAGAAGGTGGCGCGGGGT
AAACTGGGAAAGTGATGTCGTGTACTGGCTCCGCCTTTTTCCCGAGGGTGGGGGAGAACCGTATATAAGT
GCAGTAGTCGCCGTGAACGTTCTTTTTCGCAACGGGTTTGCCGCCAGAACACAGGTGTCGTGACGCGGAT
CCATGGCCAAGCCTTTGTCTCAAGAAGAATCCACCCTCATTGAAAGAGCAACGGCTACAATCAACAGCAT
CCCCATCTCTGAAGACTACAGCGTCGCCAGCGCAGCTCTCTCTAGCGACGGCCGCATCTTCACTGGTGTC
AATGTATATCATTTTACTGGGGGACCTTGTGCAGAACTCGTGGTGCTGGGCACTGCTGCTGCTGCGGCAG
CTGGCAACCTGACTTGTATCGTCGCGATCGGAAATGAGAACAGGGGCATCTTGAGCCCCTGCGGACGGTG
CCGACAGGTGCTTCTCGATCTGCATCCTGGGATCAAAGCCATAGTGAAGGACAGTGATGGACAGCCGACG
GCAGTTGGGATTCGTGAATTGCTGCCCTCTGGTTATGTGTGGGAGGGCGGATCAGGTCAATGTACTAACT
ACGCTTTGTTGAAGCTTGCCGGCGATGTTGAAAGTAACCCCGGTCCTATGTCCAGACTGGACAAGAGCAA
AGTCATAAACGGCGCTCTGGAATTACTCAATGGAGTCGGTATCGAAGGCCTGACGACAAGGAAACTCGCT
CAAAAGCTGGGAGTTGAGCAGCCTACCCTGTACTGGCACGTGAAGAACAAGCGGGCCCTGCTCGATGCCC
TGCCAATCGAGATGCTGGACAGGCATCATACCCACTTCTGCCCCCTGGAAGGCGAGTCATGGCAAGACTT
TCTGCGGAACAACGCCAAGTCATTCCGCTGTGCTCTCCTCTCACATCGCGACGGGGCTAAAGTGCATCTC
GGCACCCGCCCAACAGAGAAACAGTACGAAACCCTGGAAAATCAGCTCGCGTTCCTGTGTCAGCAAGGCT
TCTCCCTGGAGAACGCACTGTACGCTCTGTCCGCCGTGGGCCACTTTACACTGGGCTGCGTATTGGAGGA
ACAGGAGCATCAAGTAGCAAAAGAGGAAAGAGAGACACCTACCACCGATTCTATGCCCCCACTTCTGAGA
CAAGCAATTGAGCTGTTCGACCGGCAGGGAGCCGAACCTGCCTTCCTTTTCGGCCTGGAACTAATCATAT
GTGGCCTGGAGAAACAGCTAAAGTGCGAAAGCGGCGGGCCGGCCTCGAGCGAATTCCAGTACCTGCCAGA
TACAGACGATCGTCACCGGATTGAGGAGAAACGTAAAAGGACATATGAGACCTTCAAGAGCATCATGAAG
AAGAGTCCTTTCAGCGGACCCACCGACCCCCGGCCTCCACCTCGACGCATTGCTGTGCCTTCCCGCAGCT
CAGCTTCTGTCCCCAAGCCAGCACCCCAGCCCTATCCCTTTACGTCATCCCTGAGCACCATCAACTATGA
TGAGTTTCCCACCATGGTGTTTCCTTCTGGGCAGATCAGCCAGGCCTCGGCCTTGGCCCCGGCCCCTCCC
CAAGTCCTGCCCCAGGCTCCAGCCCCTGCCCCTGCTCCAGCCATGGTATCAGCTCTGGCCCAGGCCCCAG
CCCCTGTCCCAGTCCTAGCCCCAGGCCCTCCTCAGGCTGTGGCCCCACCTGCCCCCAAGCCCACCCAGGC
TGGGGAAGGAACGCTGTCAGAGGCCCTGCTGCAGCTGCAGTTTGATGATGAAGACCTGGGGGCCTTGCTT
GGCAACAGCACAGACCCAGCTGTGTTCACAGACCTGGCATCCGTCGACAACTCCGAGTTTCAGCAGCTGC
TGAACCAGGGCATACCTGTGGCCCCCCACACAACTGAGCCCATGCTGATGGAGTACCCTGAGGCTATAAC
TCGCCTAGTGACAGGGGCCCAGAGGCCCCCCGACCCAGCTCCTGCTCCACTGGGGGCCCCGGGGCTCCCC
AATGGCCTCCTTTCAGGAGATGAAGACTTCTCCTCCATTGCGGACATGGACTTCTCAGCCCTGCTGAGTC
AGATCAGCTCCTAAAGATCCGCGTCGTACGGTCGACAATCAACCTCTGGATTACAAAATTTGTGAAAGAT
TGACTGGTATTCTTAACTATGTTGCTCCTTTTACGCTATGTGGATACGCTGCTTTAATGCCTTTGTATCA
TGCTATTGCTTCCCGTATGGCTTTCATTTTCTCCTCCTTGTATAAATCCTGGTTGCTGTCTCTTTATGAG
GAGTTGTGGCCCGTTGTCAGGCAACGTGGCGTGGTGTGCACTGTGTTTGCTGACGCAACCCCCACTGGTT
GGGGCATTGCCACCACCTGTCAGCTCCTTTCCGGGACTTTCGCTTTCCCCCTCCCTATTGCCACGGCGGA
ACTCATCGCCGCCTGCCTTGCCCGCTGCTGGACAGGGGCTCGGCTGTTGGGCACTGACAATTCCGTGGTG
TTGTCGGGGAAGCTGACGTCCTTTCCATGGCTGCTCGCCTGTGTTGCCACCTGGATTCTGCGCGGGACGT
CCTTCTGCTACGTCCCTTCGGCCCTCAATCCAGCGGACCTTCCTTCCCGCGGCCTGCTGCCGGCTCTGCG
GCCTCTTCCGCGTCTTCGCCTTCGCCCTCAGACGAGTCGGATCTCCCTTTGGGCCGCCTCCCCGCCTGGA
ATTCGAGCTCGGTACCTTTAAGACCAATGACTTACAAGGCAGCTGTAGATCTTAGCCACTTTTTAAAAGA
AAAGGGGGGACTGGAAGGGCTAATTCACTCCCAACGAAGACAAGATGGGATCAATTCACCATGGGAATAA
CTTCGTATAGCATACATTATACGAAGTTATGCTGCTTTTTGCTTGTACTGGGTCTCTCTGGTTAGACCAG
ATCTGAGCCTGGGAGCTCTCTGGCTAACTAGGGAACCCACTGCTTAAGCCTCAATAAAGCTTGCCTTGAG
TGCTTCAAGTAGTGTGTGCCCGTCTGTTGTGTGACTCTGGTAACTAGAGATCCCTCAGACCCTTTTAGTC
AGTGTGGAAAATCTCTAGCAGCATCTAGTTGAATCGCCAGTGTGTCGAGCTAGCAGATCTTTTTCCCTCT
GCCAAAAATTATGGGGACATCATGAAGCCCCTTGAGCATCTGACTTCTGGCTAATAAAGGAAATTTATTT
TCATTGCAATAGTGTGTTGGAATTTTTTGTGTCTCTCACTCGGAAGGACATATGGGAGGGCAAATCATTT
AAAACATCAGAATGAGTATTTGGTTTAGAGTTTGGCAACATATGCCCATATGCTGGCTGCCATGAACAAA
GGTTGGCTATAAAGAGGTCATCAGTATATGAAACAGCCCCCTGCTGTCCATTCCTTATTCCATAGAAAAG
CCTTGACTTGAGGTTAGATTTTTTTTATATTTTGTTTTGTGTTATTTTTTTCTTTAACATCCCTAAAATT
TTCCTTACATGTTTTACTAGCCAGATTTTTCCTCCTCTCCTGACTACTCCCAGTCATAGCTGTCCCTCTT
CTCTTATGGAGATCCCTCGACCTGCAGCCCAAGCTTGGCGTAATCATGGTCATAGCTGTTTCCTGTGTGA
AATTGTTATCCGCTCACAATTCCACACAACATACGAGCCGGAAGCATAAAGTGTAAAGCCTGGGGTGCCT
AATGAGTGAGCTAACTCACATTAATTGCGTTGCGCTCACTGCCCGCTTTCCAGTCGGGAAACCTGTCGTG
CCAGCGGATCCGCATCTCAATTAGTCAGCAACCATAGTCCCGCCCCTAACTCCGCCCATCCCGCCCCTAA
CTCCGCCCAGTTCCGCCCATTCTCCGCCCCATGGCTGACTAATTTTTTTTATTTATGCAGAGGCCGAGGC
CGCCTCGGCCTCTGAGCTATTCCAGAAGTAGTGAGGAGGCTTTTTTGGAGGCCTAGGCTTTTGCAAAAAG
CTAACTTGTTTATTGCAGCTTATAATGGTTACAAATAAAGCAATAGCATCACAAATTTCACAAATAAAGC
ATTTTTTTCACTGCATTCTAGTTGTGGTTTGTCCAAACTCATCAATGTATCTTATCATGTCTGGATCCGC
TGCATTAATGAATCGGCCAACGCGCGGGGAGAGGCGGTTTGCGTATTGGGCGCTCTTCCGCTTCCTCGCT
CACTGACTCGCTGCGCTCGGTCGTTCGGCTGCGGCGAGCGGTATCAGCTCACTCAAAGGCGGTAATACGG
TTATCCACAGAATCAGGGGATAACGCAGGAAAGAACATGTGAGCAAAAGGCCAGCAAAAGGCCAGGAACC
GTAAAAAGGCCGCGTTGCTGGCGTTTTTCCATAGGCTCCGCCCCCCTGACGAGCATCACAAAAATCGACG
CTCAAGTCAGAGGTGGCGAAACCCGACAGGACTATAAAGATACCAGGCGTTTCCCCCTGGAAGCTCCCTC
GTGCGCTCTCCTGTTCCGACCCTGCCGCTTACCGGATACCTGTCCGCCTTTCTCCCTTCGGGAAGCGTGG
CGCTTTCTCATAGCTCACGCTGTAGGTATCTCAGTTCGGTGTAGGTCGTTCGCTCCAAGCTGGGCTGTGT
GCACGAACCCCCCGTTCAGCCCGACCGCTGCGCCTTATCCGGTAACTATCGTCTTGAGTCCAACCCGGTA
AGACACGACTTATCGCCACTGGCAGCAGCCACTGGTAACAGGATTAGCAGAGCGAGGTATGTAGGCGGTG
CTACAGAGTTCTTGAAGTGGTGGCCTAACTACGGCTACACTAGAAGAACAGTATTTGGTATCTGCGCTCT
GCTGAAGCCAGTTACCTTCGGAAAAAGAGTTGGTAGCTCTTGATCCGGCAAACAAACCACCGCTGGTAGC
GGTGGTTTTTTTGTTTGCAAGCAGCAGATTACGCGCAGAAAAAAAGGATCTCAAGAAGATCCTTTGATCT
TTTCTACGGGGTCTGACGCTCAGTGGAACGAAAACTCACGTTAAGGGATTTTGGTCATGAGATTATCAAA
AAGGATCTTCACCTAGATCCTTTTAAATTAAAAATGAAGTTTTAAATCAATCTAAAGTATATATGAGTAA
ACTTGGTCTGACAGTTACCAATGCTTAATCAGTGAGGCACCTATCTCAGCGATCTGTCTATTTCGTTCAT
CCATAGTTGCCTGACTCCCCGTCGTGTAGATAACTACGATACGGGAGGGCTTACCATCTGGCCCCAGTGC
TGCAATGATACCGCGAGACCCACGCTCACCGGCTCCAGATTTATCAGCAATAAACCAGCCAGCCGGAAGG
GCCGAGCGCAGAAGTGGTCCTGCAACTTTATCCGCCTCCATCCAGTCTATTAATTGTTGCCGGGAAGCTA
GAGTAAGTAGTTCGCCAGTTAATAGTTTGCGCAACGTTGTTGCCATTGCTACAGGCATCGTGGTGTCACG
CTCGTCGTTTGGTATGGCTTCATTCAGCTCCGGTTCCCAACGATCAAGGCGAGTTACATGATCCCCCATG
TTGTGCAAAAAAGCGGTTAGCTCCTTCGGTCCTCCGATCGTTGTCAGAAGTAAGTTGGCCGCAGTGTTAT
CACTCATGGTTATGGCAGCACTGCATAATTCTCTTACTGTCATGCCATCCGTAAGATGCTTTTCTGTGAC
TGGTGAGTACTCAACCAAGTCATTCTGAGAATAGTGTATGCGGCGACCGAGTTGCTCTTGCCCGGCGTCA
ATACGGGATAATACCGCGCCACATAGCAGAACTTTAAAAGTGCTCATCATTGGAAAACGTTCTTCGGGGC
GAAAACTCTCAAGGATCTTACCGCTGTTGAGATCCAGTTCGATGTAACCCACTCGTGCACCCAACTGATC
TTCAGCATCTTTTACTTTCACCAGCGTTTCTGGGTGAGCAAAAACAGGAAGGCAAAATGCCGCAAAAAAG
GGAATAAGGGCGACACGGAAATGTTGAATACTCATACTCTTCCTTTTTCAATATTATTGAAGCATTTATC
AGGGTTATTGTCTCATGAGCGGATACATATTTGAATGTATTTAGAAAAATAAACAAATAGGGGTTCCGCG
CACATTTCCCCGAAAAGTGCCACCTGGGTCGACATTGATTATTGACTAGTTATTAATAGTAATCAATTAC
GGGGTCATTAGTTCATAGCCCATATATGGAGTTCCGCGTTACATAACTTACGGTAAATGGCCCGCCTGGC
TGACCGCCCAACGACCCCCGCCCATTGACGTCAATAATGACGTATGTTCCCATAGTAACGCCAATAGGGA
CTTTCCATTGACGTCAATGGGTGGAGTATTTACGGTAAACTGCCCACTTGGCAGTACATCAAGTGTATCA
TATGCCAAGTACGCCCCCTATTGACGTCAATGACGGTAAATGGCCCGCCTGGCATTATGCCCAGTACATG
ACCTTATGGGACTTTCCTACTTGGCAGTACATCTACGTATTAGTCATCGCTATTACCATGGGAGGCGTGG
CCTGGGCGGGACTGGGGAGTGGCGAGCCCTCAGATCCTGCATATAAGCAGCTGCTTTTTGCCTGTACTGG
GTCTCTCTGGTTAGACCAGATCTGAGCCTGGGAGCTCTCTGGCTAACTAGGGAACCCACTGCTTAAGCCT
CAATAAAGCTTGCCTTGAGTGCTTCAAGTAGTGTGTGCCCGTCTGTTGTGTGACTCTGGTAACTAGAGAT
CCCTCAGACCCTTTTAGTCAGTGTGGAAAATCTCTAGCAGTGGCGCCCGAACAGGGACTTGAAAGCGAAA
GGGAAACCAGAGGAGCTCTCTCGACGCAGGACTCGGCTTGCTGAAGCGCGCACGGCAAGAGGCGAGGGGC
GGCGACTGGTGAGTACGCCAAAAATTTTGACTAGCGGAGGCTAGAAGGAGAGAGATGGGTGCGAGAGCGT
CAGTATTAAGCGGGGGAGAATTAGATCGCGATGGGAAAAAATTCGGTTAAGGCCAGGGGGAAAGAAAAAA
TATAAATTAAAACATATAGTATGGGCAAGCAGGGAGCTAGAACGATTCGCAGTTAATACTGGCCTGTTAG
AAACATCAGAAGGCTGTAGACAAATACTGGGACAGCTACAACCATCCCTTCAGACAGGATCAGAAGAACT
TAGATCATTATATAATACAGTAGCAACCCTCTATTGTGTGCATCAAAGGATAGAGATAAAAGACACCAAG
GAAGCTTTAGACAAGATAGAGGAAGAGCAAAACAAAAGTAAGAAAAAAGCACAGCAAGCAGCAGGATCTT
CAGACCTGGAAATTCCCTACAATCCCCAAAGTCAAGGAGTAGTAGAATCTATGAATAAAGAATTAAAGAA
AATTATAGGACAGGTAAGAGATCAGGCTGAACATCTTAAGACAGCAGTACAAATGGCAGTATTCATCCAC
AATTTTAAAAGAAAAGGGGGGATTGGGGGGTACAGTGCAGGGGAAAGAATAGTAGACATAATAGCAACAG
ACATACAAACTAAAGAATTACAAAAACAAATTACAAAAATTCAAAATTTTCGGGTTTATTACAGGGACAG
CAGAAATCCACTTTGGAAAGGACCAGCAAAGCTCCTCTGGAAAGGTGAAGGGGCAGTAGTAATACAAGAT
AATAGTGACATAAAAGTAGTGCCAAGAAGAAAAGCAAAGATCATTAGGGATTATGGAAAACAGATGGCAG
GTGATGATTGTGTGGCAAGTAGACAGGATGAGGATTAGAACATGGAAAAGTTTAGTAAAACACCATAAGG
AGGAGATATGAGGGACAATTGGAGAAGTGAATTATATAAATATAAAGTAGTAAAAATTGAACCATTAGGA
GTAGCACCCACCAAGGCAAAGAGAAGAGTGGTGCAGAGAGAAAAAAGAGCAGTGGGAATAGGAGCTTTGT
TCCTTGGGTTCTTGGGAGCAGCAGGAAGCACTATGGGCGCAGCGTCAATGACGCTGACGGTACAGGCCAG
ACAATTATTGTCTGGTATAGTGCAGCAGCAGAACAATTTGCTGAGGGCTATTGAGGCGCAACAGCATCTG
TTGCAACTCACAGTCTGGGGCATCAAGCAGCTCCAGGCAAGAATCCTGGCTGTGGAAAGATACCTAAAGG
ATCAACAGCTCCTGGGGATTTGGGGTTGCTCTGGAAAACTCATTTGCACCACTGCTGTGCCTTGGAATGC
TAGTTGGAGTAATAAATCTCTGGAACAGATTTGGAATCACACGACCTGGATGGAGTGGGACAGAGAAATT
AACAATTACACAAGCTTAATACACTCCTTAATTGAAGAATCGCAAAACCAGCAAGAAAAGAATGAACAAG
AATTATTGGAATTAGATAAATGGGCAAGTTTGTGGAATTGGTTTAACATAACAAATTGGCTGTGGTATAT
AAAATTATTCATAATGATAGTAGGAGGCTTGGTAGGTTTAAGAATAGTTTTTGCTGTACTTTCTATAGTG
AATAGAGTTAGGCAGGGATATTCACCATTATCGTTTCAGACCCACCTCCCAACCCCGAGGGGACCCGACA
GGCCCGAAGGAATAGAAGAAGAAGGTGGAGAGAGAGACAGAGACAGATCCATTCGATTAGTGAACGGATC
TCGACGGTATCGGTTCGGTACAACTCCCACTAGACATATCCTACTCTATCATTGATAGAGTGACCCTTCC
ATAGACATATCCTACTCTATCATTGATAGAGTGACCCTTCCACTAGGTTCACTTTTCTCTATCATTGATA
GGGAGTGGTAAACAATTGATGGACAAAATCTATCAATGATAGAGAGTGCATGTTACTAGTATTGTTCTTC
TCTATCATTGATAGTGACTTTGCCTAATCACTTAGCAACTCTATCATTGATAGAGTTCTAGTATTAGCAA
GGCCTTTCCTCTATATAAGGAAGTTCATTTCATTTGGAGAAGATCCCCGGGGATCCTCTAGAGTCGAATC
Features (pLannotate 1.2.2; 41 found; start..end, strand, type, name):
      1..25      +  protein_bind   attB1: mutant version of attB; recombination site for the Gateway® BP reaction BP Clonase™
     63..89      +  CDS            3xHA (fragment): three tandem HA epitope tags
     90..1859    +  CDS            CHRM3: ACM3_HUMAN - Experimental evidence at protein level: Swiss-Prot protein existence level 1. The muscarinic acetylcholine receptor mediates various cellular responses, including inhibition of adenylate cyclase, breakdown of phosphoinositides and modulation of potassium channels through the action of G proteins. Primary transducing effect is Pi turnover. From Homo sapiens (Human).
   1886..1910    -  protein_bind   attB2: mutant version of attB; recombination site for the Gateway® BP reaction BP Clonase™
   1914..1935    +  misc_feature   MCS (fragment): pUC18/19 multiple cloning site
   1936..1976    -  misc_feature   MCS (fragment): pBluescript multiple cloning site
   1979..2096    +  misc_feature   cPPT/CTS: central polypurine tract and central termination sequence of HIV-1
   2153..2364    +  promoter       EF-1α core promoter: core promoter for human elongation factor EF-1α
   2383..2778    +  CDS            BSD: blasticidin S deaminase; Aspergillus terreus BSD; confers resistance to blasticidin
   2848..3471    +  CDS            rtTA3 (fragment): reverse tetracycline transactivator 3 activates expression from Tet-responsive promoters in the presence of doxycycline
   3910..4281    +  CDS            RelA (p65) AD: transcriptional activation domain of human RelA, also known as p65 (O'Shea and Perkins, 2008)
   4307..4895    +  misc_feature   WPRE: woodchuck hepatitis virus posttranscriptional regulatory element
   4912..5016    +  CDS            nef (fragment): NEF_HV1LA - Experimental evidence at protein level: Swiss-Prot protein existence level 1. Extracellular Nef protein targets CD4(+) T-lymphocytes for apoptosis by interacting with CXCR4 surface receptors. From Human immunodeficiency virus type 1 group M subtype B (isolate Lai) (HIV-1).
   5037..5070    +  protein_bind   loxP: Cre-mediated recombination occurs in the 8-bp core sequence (GCATACAT). Cre recombinase
   5090..5270    +  LTR            5' LTR (truncated): truncated 5' long terminal repeat (LTR) from HIV-1
   5373..5428    +  polyA_signal   β-globin poly(A) signal: rabbit β-globin polyadenylation signal (Gil and Proudfoot, 1987)
   5811..5833    -  protein_bind   lac operator (fragment): The lac repressor binds to the lac operator to inhibit transcription in E. coli. This inhibition can be relieved by adding lactose or isopropyl-β-D-thiogalactopyranoside (IPTG). lac repressor encoded by lacI
   5837..5867    -  promoter       lac promoter: promoter for the E. coli lac operon
   5882..5903    -  protein_bind   CAP binding site: CAP binding activates transcription in the presence of cAMP. E. coli catabolite activator protein
   5916..5955    -  CDS            lacI (fragment): lac repressor; lacI; The lac repressor binds to the lac operator to inhibit transcription in E. coli. This inhibition can be relieved by adding lactose or isopropyl-β-D-thiogalactopyranoside (IPTG).
   5962..5984    +  promoter       SV40 promoter (fragment): SV40 enhancer and early promoter
   6008..6143    +  rep_origin     SV40 ori: SV40 origin of replication
   6163..6297    +  polyA_signal   SV40 poly(A) signal: SV40 polyadenylation signal
   6299..6353    -  CDS            lacI (fragment): lac repressor; lacI; The lac repressor binds to the lac operator to inhibit transcription in E. coli. This inhibition can be relieved by adding lactose or isopropyl-β-D-thiogalactopyranoside (IPTG).
   6536..7124    -  rep_origin     ori: high-copy-number ColE1/pMB1/pBR322/pUC origin of replication
   7295..8155    -  CDS            AmpR: β-lactamase; bla; confers resistance to ampicillin, carbenicillin, and related antibiotics
   8156..8260    -  promoter       AmpR promoter: bla
   8291..8670    +  enhancer       CMV enhancer: human cytomegalovirus immediate early enhancer
   8672..8929    +  LTR            5' LTR (truncated): truncated 5' long terminal repeat (LTR) from HIV-1
   8976..9101    +  misc_feature   HIV-1 Ψ: packaging signal of human immunodeficiency virus type 1
   9085..9444    +  CDS            HIV-1 gag (fragment): gag protein from human immunodeficiency virus 1; gag
   9593..9710    +  misc_feature   cPPT/CTS: central polypurine tract and central termination sequence of HIV-1
   9853..9936    +  CDS            vif (fragment): VIF_HV1BR - Experimental evidence at protein level: Swiss-Prot protein existence level 1. Counteracts the innate antiviral activity of host APOBEC3F and APOBEC3G. Forms a complex with host APOBEC3F and APOBEC3G thus preventing the entry of these lethally hypermutating enzymes into progeny virions. Recruits an active E3 ubiquitin ligase complex composed of elongin BC, CUL5, and RBX2 to induce polyubiquitination of APOBEC3G and APOBEC3F. In turn, they are directed to the 26S proteasome for degradation. Vif interaction with APOBEC3G also blocks its cytidine deaminase activity in a proteasome-inde
  10070..10303   +  misc_feature   RRE: The Rev response element (RRE) of HIV-1 allows for Rev-dependent mRNA export from the nucleus to the cytoplasm.
  10680..10780   +  CDS            Rev (fragment): human immunodeficiency virus 1 (HIV-1) Rev protein; rev; enhances nuclear export of unspliced and incompletely spliced viral mRNAs
  10823..10841   +  protein_bind   tet operator: bacterial operator O1 for the tetR and tetA genes tetracycline repressor TetR
  10864..10882   +  protein_bind   tet operator: bacterial operator O1 for the tetR and tetA genes tetracycline repressor TetR
  10905..10932   -  promoter       tetR/tetA promoters (fragment): tetR; overlapping promoters for bacterial tetR and tetA
  11028..11046   +  protein_bind   tet operator: bacterial operator O1 for the tetR and tetA genes tetracycline repressor TetR
  11057..11100   +  promoter       minimal CaMV 35S promoter (fragment): minimal 35S promoter from cauliflower mosaic virus
  11106..11127   +  misc_feature   MCS (fragment): pUC18/19 multiple cloning site
