[The description below was written by a language model from this plasmid's Addgene catalogue record and pLannotate feature annotations shown in this document.]
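Description:
pCLXEBR-pTF-hM3Dq is an all-in-one, tetracycline-inducible HIV-1-based lentiviral transfer vector built on the pCLXEBR65 backbone. It is about 11.1 kb and is propagated in E. coli through a high-copy ColE1/pUC-type origin with ampicillin selection. The backbone also carries an SV40 origin. The viral genome is transcribed from a hybrid 5′ LTR in which the CMV enhancer is joined to a truncated HIV-1 LTR. This is followed by the Ψ packaging signal with a gag fragment, the Rev response element and two annotated copies of the cPPT/CTS. The 3′ end holds a WPRE, a truncated LTR that has a loxP site just upstream of it, and a rabbit β-globin polyadenylation signal. The truncated 3′ LTR is consistent with a self-inactivating design, and the loxP position suggests the site could be copied to both proviral ends, though the record does not state either point.

The payload was introduced by Gateway cloning and sits between attB1 and attB2 sites. It is the human M3 muscarinic receptor (CHRM3) coding sequence preceded by an HA epitope tag. The catalogue names it hM3Dq, the Gq-coupled designer receptor (DREADD) derived from CHRM3. Expression is driven by pTF, which the depositor describes as an optimized TET promoter; the table shows it as tet operator repeats ahead of a minimal promoter. Downstream, an EF-1α core promoter drives blasticidin S deaminase and then an rtTA-type reverse transactivator fused to a RelA (p65) activation domain. The element linking these two coding regions is not annotated. Transduced cells can therefore be selected with blasticidin, and they express the tagged receptor when doxycycline is added. The associated study concerns cortical neuron migration and connectivity.
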