Addgene plasmid #114283: pCLXEBR-pTF-hM3Dq
Purpose: TET-inducible expression of the hM3Dq protein
Depositing lab: Patrick Salmon. Depositing organization: University of Geneva. Publication: Perturbed Wnt signaling leads to neuronal migration delay, altered interhemispheric connections and impaired social behavior. Bocchi R, Egervari K, Carol-Perdiguer L, Viale B, Quairiaux C, De Roo M, Boitard M, Oskouie S, Salmon P, Kiss JZ. Nat Commun. 2017 Oct 27;8(1):1158. doi: 10.1038/s41467-017-01046-w. PubMed 29079819.
Backbone
  Vector backbone: pCLXEBR65
  Vector type: Lentiviral
  Selectable markers: Blasticidin
Growth in bacteria
  Bacterial resistance: Ampicillin, 100 μg/mL
  Growth temperature: 37°C
  Growth strain: NEB Stable
  Copy number: High Copy
Gene/Insert
  Gene/Insert name: hM3Dq
  Species: H. sapiens (human)
  Cloning method: Gateway Cloning
Terms and licenses: Academic/Nonprofit Terms; Industry Terms: Not Available to Industry
Depositor comments: pTF is an optimized TET-promoter, described in HGT 2011, Giry et al.
How to cite: pCLXEBR-pTF-hM3Dq was a gift from Patrick Salmon (Addgene plasmid # 114283 ; http://n2t.net/addgene:114283 ; RRID:Addgene_114283)
